Addgene plasmid #113410: pCMV-hA3A-BE3
Purpose: Expresses hA3A-BE3 in mammalian cells
Depositing lab: Jia Chen. Depositing organization: ShanghaiTech University. Publication: Efficient base editing in methylated regions with a human APOBEC3A-Cas9 fusion. Wang X, Li J, Wang Y, Yang B, Wei J, Wu J, Wang R, Huang X, Chen J, Yang L. Nat Biotechnol. 2018 Aug 20. pii: nbt.4198. doi: 10.1038/nbt.4198. PubMed 30125268.
Backbone
  Vector backbone: CMV
  Backbone size w/o insert (bp): 3399
  Vector type: Mammalian Expression, CRISPR
Growth in bacteria
  Bacterial resistance: Ampicillin, 100 μg/mL
  Growth temperature: 37°C
  Growth strain: DH5alpha
  Copy number: High Copy
Gene/Insert
  Gene/Insert name: hA3A-BE3 (alt name: pCMV-hAPOBEC3A-XTEN-D10A-SGGS-UGI-SGGS-NLS)
  Species: H. sapiens (human); S. pyogenes and Bacteriophage PBS2
  Insert size (bp): 5043
  Entrez Gene: APOBEC3A (a.k.a. A3A, ARP3, PHRBN, bK150C2.1)
  Promoter: CMV
  Cloning method: Restriction Enzyme; 5′ cloning site unknown (unknown if destroyed)
  Sequencing primers: 5′ CMV; 3′ BGH poly reverse
Terms and licenses: Academic/Nonprofit Terms; Industry Terms: Not Available to Industry
How to cite: pCMV-hA3A-BE3 was a gift from Jia Chen (Addgene plasmid # 113410 ; http://n2t.net/addgene:113410 ; RRID:Addgene_113410)
