[The description below was written by a language model from this plasmid's Addgene catalogue record and pLannotate feature annotations shown in this document.]
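Description:
pCMV-hA3A-BE3 is a mammalian expression plasmid of about 8.4 kb that encodes a cytosine base editor built on the BE3 architecture, with human APOBEC3A as the deaminase. It is propagated in E. coli from a high-copy ColE1/pUC-type origin and selected with ampicillin through the β-lactamase gene. No mammalian selection marker is annotated, so it appears suited to transient transfection. Short lac promoter/operator, lacI, SV40 promoter and bom fragments in the backbone are cloning-vector remnants with no apparent role in the design.

The roughly 5 kb insert is a single open reading frame driven by the CMV immediate-early enhancer and promoter and terminated by the bovine growth hormone polyadenylation signal. A T7 promoter lies just upstream of the coding region. According to the alternative name, the fusion runs from human APOBEC3A through an XTEN linker to the D10A nickase form of Streptococcus pyogenes Cas9, then through an SGGS linker to the uracil glycosylase inhibitor (UGI) of bacteriophage PBS2, and through a second SGGS linker to a nuclear localisation signal. The automated feature table labels the short linker segment as an ABE(7.10) fragment and the Cas9 region as "Cas9 VQR". These are probably best-match artefacts of the annotation tool, because the catalogue entry describes only an XTEN linker and a D10A nickase.

When directed by a guide RNA, which must be supplied separately because none is encoded here, the nickase exposes single-stranded DNA at the target for cytidine deamination by APOBEC3A. UGI blocks uracil excision, favouring C-to-T conversion. APOBEC3A can deaminate methylcytosine as well as cytosine, and the associated publication concerns efficient base editing in methylated genomic regions.
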