Features (pLannotate 1.2.2; 18 found; start..end, strand, type, name):
    124..503     +  enhancer       CMV enhancer: human cytomegalovirus immediate early enhancer
    504..707     +  promoter       CMV promoter: human cytomegalovirus (CMV) immediate early promoter
    749..767     +  promoter       T7 promoter: promoter for bacteriophage T7 RNA polymerase
    781..1377    +  CDS            APOBEC3A: ABC3A_HUMAN - Experimental evidence at protein level: Swiss-Prot protein existence level 1. DNA deaminase (cytidine deaminase) with restriction activity against viruses, foreign DNA and mobility of retrotransposons. Exhibits antiviral activity against adeno-associated virus (AAV) and human T- cell leukemia virus type 1 (HTLV-1) and may inhibit the mobility of LTR and non-LTR retrotransposons. Selectively targets single-stranded DNA and can deaminate both methylcytosine and cytosine in foreign DNA. Can induce somatic hypermutation in the nuclear and mitochondrial DNA. May also play a role in th
   1378..1425    +  CDS            ABE(7.10) (fragment): adenine base editor comprising wild-type E. coli TadA fused to the evolved TadA*(7.10) mutant (Gaudelli et al., 2017)
   1426..5526    +  CDS            Cas9 VQR: Streptococcus pyogenes Cas9 endonuclease with the D1135V/R1335Q/T1337R mutations has an altered recognition specificity for the protospacer adjacent motif (PAM) (Kleinstiver et al., 2015)
   5539..5787    +  CDS            UGI: UNGI_BPPB2 - Experimental evidence at protein level: Swiss-Prot protein existence level 1. This protein binds specifically and reversibly to the host uracil-DNA glycosylase, preventing removal of uracil residues from PBS2 DNA by the host uracil-excision repair system. From Bacillus phage PBS2 (Bacteriophage PBS2).
   5875..6099    +  polyA_signal   bGH poly(A) signal: bovine growth hormone polyadenylation signal
   6103..6124    +  promoter       SV40 promoter (fragment): SV40 enhancer and early promoter
   6129..6145    +  misc_feature   MCS (fragment): pBluescript multiple cloning site
   6194..6210    -  protein_bind   lac operator: The lac repressor binds to the lac operator to inhibit transcription in E. coli. This inhibition can be relieved by adding lactose or isopropyl-β-D-thiogalactopyranoside (IPTG). lac repressor encoded by lacI
   6218..6248    -  promoter       lac promoter: promoter for the E. coli lac operon
   6263..6284    -  protein_bind   CAP binding site: CAP binding activates transcription in the presence of cAMP. E. coli catabolite activator protein
   6297..6389    -  CDS            lacI (fragment): lac repressor; lacI; The lac repressor binds to the lac operator to inhibit transcription in E. coli. This inhibition can be relieved by adding lactose or isopropyl-β-D-thiogalactopyranoside (IPTG).
   6572..7160    -  rep_origin     ori: high-copy-number ColE1/pMB1/pBR322/pUC origin of replication
   7331..8191    -  CDS            AmpR: β-lactamase; bla; confers resistance to ampicillin, carbenicillin, and related antibiotics
   8192..8296    -  promoter       AmpR promoter: bla
   8367..8411    -  misc_feature   bom (fragment): basis of mobility region from pBR322
>Addgene plasmid #113410 | pCMV-hA3A-BE3 | addgene full sequence | sequence record 224189 | Addgene NGS Result
AGTAGTGCGCGAGCAAAATTTAAGCTACAACAAGGCAAGGCTTGACCGACAATTGCATGAAGAATCTGCT
TAGGGTTAGGCGTTTTGCGCTGCTTCGCGATGTACGGGCCAGATATACGCGTTGACATTGATTATTGACT
AGTTATTAATAGTAATCAATTACGGGGTCATTAGTTCATAGCCCATATATGGAGTTCCGCGTTACATAAC
TTACGGTAAATGGCCCGCCTGGCTGACCGCCCAACGACCCCCGCCCATTGACGTCAATAATGACGTATGT
TCCCATAGTAACGCCAATAGGGACTTTCCATTGACGTCAATGGGTGGAGTATTTACGGTAAACTGCCCAC
TTGGCAGTACATCAAGTGTATCATATGCCAAGTACGCCCCCTATTGACGTCAATGACGGTAAATGGCCCG
CCTGGCATTATGCCCAGTACATGACCTTATGGGACTTTCCTACTTGGCAGTACATCTACGTATTAGTCAT
CGCTATTACCATGGTGATGCGGTTTTGGCAGTACATCAATGGGCGTGGATAGCGGTTTGACTCACGGGGA
TTTCCAAGTCTCCACCCCATTGACGTCAATGGGAGTTTGTTTTGGCACCAAAATCAACGGGACTTTCCAA
AATGTCGTAACAACTCCGCCCCATTGACGCAAATGGGCGGTAGGCGTGTACGGTGGGAGGTCTATATAAG
CAGAGCTGGTTTAGTGAACCGTCAGATCCGCTAGAGATCCGCGGCCGCTAATACGACTCACTATAGGGAG
AGCCGCCACCATGGAAGCCAGCCCAGCATCCGGGCCCAGACACTTGATGGATCCACACATATTCACTTCC
AACTTTAACAATGGCATTGGAAGGCATAAGACCTACCTGTGCTACGAAGTGGAGCGCCTGGACAATGGCA
CCTCGGTCAAGATGGACCAGCACAGGGGCTTTCTACACAACCAGGCTAAGAATCTTCTCTGTGGCTTTTA
CGGCCGCCATGCGGAGCTGCGCTTCTTGGACCTGGTTCCTTCTTTGCAGTTGGACCCGGCCCAGATCTAC
AGGGTCACTTGGTTCATCTCCTGGAGCCCCTGCTTCTCCTGGGGCTGTGCCGGGGAAGTGCGTGCGTTCC
TTCAGGAGAACACACACGTGAGACTGCGTATCTTCGCTGCCCGCATCTATGATTACGACCCCCTATATAA
GGAGGCACTGCAAATGCTGCGGGATGCTGGGGCCCAAGTCTCCATCATGACCTACGATGAATTTAAGCAC
TGCTGGGACACCTTTGTGGACCACCAGGGATGTCCCTTCCAGCCCTGGGATGGACTAGATGAGCACAGCC
AAGCCCTGAGTGGGAGGCTGCGGGCCATTCTCCAGAATCAGGGAAACAGCGGCAGCGAGACTCCCGGGAC
CTCAGAGTCCGCCACACCCGAAAGTGATAAAAAGTATTCTATTGGTTTAGCCATCGGCACTAATTCCGTT
GGATGGGCTGTCATAACCGATGAATACAAAGTACCTTCAAAGAAATTTAAGGTGTTGGGGAACACAGACC
GTCATTCGATTAAAAAGAATCTTATCGGTGCCCTCCTATTCGATAGTGGCGAAACGGCAGAGGCGACTCG
CCTGAAACGAACCGCTCGGAGAAGGTATACACGTCGCAAGAACCGAATATGTTACTTACAAGAAATTTTT
AGCAATGAGATGGCCAAAGTTGACGATTCTTTCTTTCACCGTTTGGAAGAGTCCTTCCTTGTCGAAGAGG
ACAAGAAACATGAACGGCACCCCATCTTTGGAAACATAGTAGATGAGGTGGCATATCATGAAAAGTACCC
AACGATTTATCACCTCAGAAAAAAGCTAGTTGACTCAACTGATAAAGCGGACCTGAGGTTAATCTACTTG
GCTCTTGCCCATATGATAAAGTTCCGTGGGCACTTTCTCATTGAGGGTGATCTAAATCCGGACAACTCGG
ATGTCGACAAACTGTTCATCCAGTTAGTACAAACCTATAATCAGTTGTTTGAAGAGAACCCTATAAATGC
AAGTGGCGTGGATGCGAAGGCTATTCTTAGCGCCCGCCTCTCTAAATCCCGACGGCTAGAAAACCTGATC
GCACAATTACCCGGAGAGAAGAAAAATGGGTTGTTCGGTAACCTTATAGCGCTCTCACTAGGCCTGACAC
CAAATTTTAAGTCGAACTTCGACTTAGCTGAAGATGCCAAATTGCAGCTTAGTAAGGACACGTACGATGA
CGATCTCGACAATCTACTGGCACAAATTGGAGATCAGTATGCGGACTTATTTTTGGCTGCCAAAAACCTT
AGCGATGCAATCCTCCTATCTGACATACTGAGAGTTAATACTGAGATTACCAAGGCGCCGTTATCCGCTT
CAATGATCAAAAGGTACGATGAACATCACCAAGACTTGACACTTCTCAAGGCCCTAGTCCGTCAGCAACT
GCCTGAGAAATATAAGGAAATATTCTTTGATCAGTCGAAAAACGGGTACGCAGGTTATATTGACGGCGGA
GCGAGTCAAGAGGAATTCTACAAGTTTATCAAACCCATATTAGAGAAGATGGATGGGACGGAAGAGTTGC
TTGTAAAACTCAATCGCGAAGATCTACTGCGAAAGCAGCGGACTTTCGACAACGGTAGCATTCCACATCA
AATCCACTTAGGCGAATTGCATGCTATACTTAGAAGGCAGGAGGATTTTTATCCGTTCCTCAAAGACAAT
CGTGAAAAGATTGAGAAAATCCTAACCTTTCGCATACCTTACTATGTGGGACCCCTGGCCCGAGGGAACT
CTCGGTTCGCATGGATGACAAGAAAGTCCGAAGAAACGATTACTCCATGGAATTTTGAGGAAGTTGTCGA
TAAAGGTGCGTCAGCTCAATCGTTCATCGAGAGGATGACCAACTTTGACAAGAATTTACCGAACGAAAAA
GTATTGCCTAAGCACAGTTTACTTTACGAGTATTTCACAGTGTACAATGAACTCACGAAAGTTAAGTATG
TCACTGAGGGCATGCGTAAACCCGCCTTTCTAAGCGGAGAACAGAAGAAAGCAATAGTAGATCTGTTATT
CAAGACCAACCGCAAAGTGACAGTTAAGCAATTGAAAGAGGACTACTTTAAGAAAATTGAATGCTTCGAT
TCTGTCGAGATCTCCGGGGTAGAAGATCGATTTAATGCGTCACTTGGTACGTATCATGACCTCCTAAAGA
TAATTAAAGATAAGGACTTCCTGGATAACGAAGAGAATGAAGATATCTTAGAAGATATAGTGTTGACTCT
TACCCTCTTTGAAGATCGGGAAATGATTGAGGAAAGACTAAAAACATACGCTCACCTGTTCGACGATAAG
GTTATGAAACAGTTAAAGAGGCGTCGCTATACGGGCTGGGGACGATTGTCGCGGAAACTTATCAACGGGA
TAAGAGACAAGCAAAGTGGTAAAACTATTCTCGATTTTCTAAAGAGCGACGGCTTCGCCAATAGGAACTT
TATGCAGCTGATCCATGATGACTCTTTAACCTTCAAAGAGGATATACAAAAGGCACAGGTTTCCGGACAA
GGGGACTCATTGCACGAACATATTGCGAATCTTGCTGGTTCGCCAGCCATCAAAAAGGGCATACTCCAGA
CAGTCAAAGTAGTGGATGAGCTAGTTAAGGTCATGGGACGTCACAAACCGGAAAACATTGTAATCGAGAT
GGCACGCGAAAATCAAACGACTCAGAAGGGGCAAAAAAACAGTCGAGAGCGGATGAAGAGAATAGAAGAG
GGTATTAAAGAACTGGGCAGCCAGATCTTAAAGGAGCATCCTGTGGAAAATACCCAATTGCAGAACGAGA
AACTTTACCTCTATTACCTACAAAATGGAAGGGACATGTATGTTGATCAGGAACTGGACATAAACCGTTT
ATCTGATTACGACGTCGATCACATTGTACCCCAATCCTTTTTGAAGGACGATTCAATCGACAATAAAGTG
CTTACACGCTCGGATAAGAACCGAGGGAAAAGTGACAATGTTCCAAGCGAGGAAGTCGTAAAGAAAATGA
AGAACTATTGGCGGCAGCTCCTAAATGCGAAACTGATAACGCAAAGAAAGTTCGATAACTTAACTAAAGC
TGAGAGGGGTGGCTTGTCTGAACTTGACAAGGCCGGATTTATTAAACGTCAGCTCGTGGAAACCCGCCAA
ATCACAAAGCATGTTGCACAGATACTAGATTCCCGAATGAATACGAAATACGACGAGAACGATAAGCTGA
TTCGGGAAGTCAAAGTAATCACTTTAAAGTCAAAATTGGTGTCGGACTTCAGAAAGGATTTTCAATTCTA
TAAAGTTAGGGAGATAAATAACTACCACCATGCGCACGACGCTTATCTTAATGCCGTCGTAGGGACCGCA
CTCATTAAGAAATACCCGAAGCTAGAAAGTGAGTTTGTGTATGGTGATTACAAAGTTTATGACGTCCGTA
AGATGATCGCGAAAAGCGAACAGGAGATAGGCAAGGCTACAGCCAAATACTTCTTTTATTCTAACATTAT
GAATTTCTTTAAGACGGAAATCACTCTGGCAAACGGAGAGATACGCAAACGACCTTTAATTGAAACCAAT
GGGGAGACAGGTGAAATCGTATGGGATAAGGGCCGGGACTTCGCGACGGTGAGAAAAGTTTTGTCCATGC
CCCAAGTCAACATAGTAAAGAAAACTGAGGTGCAGACCGGAGGGTTTTCAAAGGAATCGATTCTTCCAAA
AAGGAATAGTGATAAGCTCATCGCTCGTAAAAAGGACTGGGACCCGAAAAAGTACGGTGGCTTCGATAGC
CCTACAGTTGCCTATTCTGTCCTAGTAGTGGCAAAAGTTGAGAAGGGAAAATCCAAGAAACTGAAGTCAG
TCAAAGAATTATTGGGGATAACGATTATGGAGCGCTCGTCTTTTGAAAAGAACCCCATCGACTTCCTTGA
GGCGAAAGGTTACAAGGAAGTAAAAAAGGATCTCATAATTAAACTACCAAAGTATAGTCTGTTTGAGTTA
GAAAATGGCCGAAAACGGATGTTGGCTAGCGCCGGAGAGCTTCAAAAGGGGAACGAACTCGCACTACCGT
CTAAATACGTGAATTTCCTGTATTTAGCGTCCCATTACGAGAAGTTGAAAGGTTCACCTGAAGATAACGA
ACAGAAGCAACTTTTTGTTGAGCAGCACAAACATTATCTCGACGAAATCATAGAGCAAATTTCGGAATTC
AGTAAGAGAGTCATCCTAGCTGATGCCAATCTGGACAAAGTATTAAGCGCATACAACAAGCACAGGGATA
AACCCATACGTGAGCAGGCGGAAAATATTATCCATTTGTTTACTCTTACCAACCTCGGCGCTCCAGCCGC
ATTCAAGTATTTTGACACAACGATAGATCGCAAACGATACACTTCTACCAAGGAGGTGCTAGACGCGACA
CTGATTCACCAATCCATCACGGGATTATATGAAACTCGGATAGATTTGTCACAGCTTGGGGGTGACTCTG
GTGGTTCTACTAATCTGTCAGATATTATTGAAAAGGAGACCGGTAAGCAACTGGTTATCCAGGAATCCAT
CCTCATGCTCCCAGAGGAGGTGGAAGAAGTCATTGGGAACAAGCCGGAAAGCGATATACTCGTGCACACC
GCCTACGACGAGAGCACCGACGAGAATGTCATGCTTCTGACTAGCGACGCCCCTGAATACAAGCCTTGGG
CTCTGGTCATACAGGATAGCAACGGTGAGAACAAGATTAAGATGCTCTCTGGTGGTTCTCCCAAGAAGAA
GAGGAAAGTCTAACCGGTCATCATCACCATCACCATTGAGTTTAAACCCGCTGATCAGCCTCGACTGTGC
CTTCTAGTTGCCAGCCATCTGTTGTTTGCCCCTCCCCCGTGCCTTCCTTGACCCTGGAAGGTGCCACTCC
CACTGTCCTTTCCTAATAAAATGAGGAAATTGCATCGCATTGTCTGAGTAGGTGTCATTCTATTCTGGGG
GGTGGGGTGGGGCAGGACAGCAAGGGGGAGGATTGGGAAGACAATAGCAGGCATGCTGGGGATGCGGTGG
GCTCTATGGCTTCTGAGGCGGAAAGAACCAGCTGGGGCTCGATACCGTCGACCTCTAGCTAGAGCTTGGC
GTAATCATGGTCATAGCTGTTTCCTGTGTGAAATTGTTATCCGCTCACAATTCCACACAACATACGAGCC
GGAAGCATAAAGTGTAAAGCCTAGGGTGCCTAATGAGTGAGCTAACTCACATTAATTGCGTTGCGCTCAC
TGCCCGCTTTCCAGTCGGGAAACCTGTCGTGCCAGCTGCATTAATGAATCGGCCAACGCGCGGGGAGAGG
CGGTTTGCGTATTGGGCGCTCTTCCGCTTCCTCGCTCACTGACTCGCTGCGCTCGGTCGTTCGGCTGCGG
CGAGCGGTATCAGCTCACTCAAAGGCGGTAATACGGTTATCCACAGAATCAGGGGATAACGCAGGAAAGA
ACATGTGAGCAAAAGGCCAGCAAAAGGCCAGGAACCGTAAAAAGGCCGCGTTGCTGGCGTTTTTCCATAG
GCTCCGCCCCCCTGACGAGCATCACAAAAATCGACGCTCAAGTCAGAGGTGGCGAAACCCGACAGGACTA
TAAAGATACCAGGCGTTTCCCCCTGGAAGCTCCCTCGTGCGCTCTCCTGTTCCGACCCTGCCGCTTACCG
GATACCTGTCCGCCTTTCTCCCTTCGGGAAGCGTGGCGCTTTCTCATAGCTCACGCTGTAGGTATCTCAG
TTCGGTGTAGGTCGTTCGCTCCAAGCTGGGCTGTGTGCACGAACCCCCCGTTCAGCCCGACCGCTGCGCC
TTATCCGGTAACTATCGTCTTGAGTCCAACCCGGTAAGACACGACTTATCGCCACTGGCAGCAGCCACTG
GTAACAGGATTAGCAGAGCGAGGTATGTAGGCGGTGCTACAGAGTTCTTGAAGTGGTGGCCTAACTACGG
CTACACTAGAAGAACAGTATTTGGTATCTGCGCTCTGCTGAAGCCAGTTACCTTCGGAAAAAGAGTTGGT
AGCTCTTGATCCGGCAAACAAACCACCGCTGGTAGCGGTGGTTTTTTTGTTTGCAAGCAGCAGATTACGC
GCAGAAAAAAAGGATCTCAAGAAGATCCTTTGATCTTTTCTACGGGGTCTGACGCTCAGTGGAACGAAAA
CTCACGTTAAGGGATTTTGGTCATGAGATTATCAAAAAGGATCTTCACCTAGATCCTTTTAAATTAAAAA
TGAAGTTTTAAATCAATCTAAAGTATATATGAGTAAACTTGGTCTGACAGTTACCAATGCTTAATCAGTG
AGGCACCTATCTCAGCGATCTGTCTATTTCGTTCATCCATAGTTGCCTGACTCCCCGTCGTGTAGATAAC
TACGATACGGGAGGGCTTACCATCTGGCCCCAGTGCTGCAATGATACCGCGAGACCCACGCTCACCGGCT
CCAGATTTATCAGCAATAAACCAGCCAGCCGGAAGGGCCGAGCGCAGAAGTGGTCCTGCAACTTTATCCG
CCTCCATCCAGTCTATTAATTGTTGCCGGGAAGCTAGAGTAAGTAGTTCGCCAGTTAATAGTTTGCGCAA
CGTTGTTGCCATTGCTACAGGCATCGTGGTGTCACGCTCGTCGTTTGGTATGGCTTCATTCAGCTCCGGT
TCCCAACGATCAAGGCGAGTTACATGATCCCCCATGTTGTGCAAAAAAGCGGTTAGCTCCTTCGGTCCTC
CGATCGTTGTCAGAAGTAAGTTGGCCGCAGTGTTATCACTCATGGTTATGGCAGCACTGCATAATTCTCT
TACTGTCATGCCATCCGTAAGATGCTTTTCTGTGACTGGTGAGTACTCAACCAAGTCATTCTGAGAATAG
TGTATGCGGCGACCGAGTTGCTCTTGCCCGGCGTCAATACGGGATAATACCGCGCCACATAGCAGAACTT
TAAAAGTGCTCATCATTGGAAAACGTTCTTCGGGGCGAAAACTCTCAAGGATCTTACCGCTGTTGAGATC
CAGTTCGATGTAACCCACTCGTGCACCCAACTGATCTTCAGCATCTTTTACTTTCACCAGCGTTTCTGGG
TGAGCAAAAACAGGAAGGCAAAATGCCGCAAAAAAGGGAATAAGGGCGACACGGAAATGTTGAATACTCA
TACTCTTCCTTTTTCAATATTATTGAAGCATTTATCAGGGTTATTGTCTCATGAGCGGATACATATTTGA
ATGTATTTAGAAAAATAAACAAATAGGGGTTCCGCGCACATTTCCCCGAAAAGTGCCACCTGACGTCGAC
GGATCGGGAGATCGATCTCCCGATCCCCTAGGGTCGACTCTCAGTACAATCTGCTCTGATGCCGCATAGT
TAAGCCAGTATCTGCTCCCTGCTTGTGTGTTGGAGGTCGCTG
